>Addgene plasmid #216438 | pPOM013_P2_pENO101 | addgene full sequence | sequence record 427384 | Addgene NGS Result
GACCAGACCAATAAAAAACGCCCGGCGGCAACCGAGCGTTCTGAACAAATCCAGATGGAGTTCTGAGGTC
ATTACTGGATCTATCAACAGGAGTCCAAGCGAGCTCGATATCAAATTACGCCCCGCCCTGCCACTCATCG
CAGTACTGTTGTAATTCATTAAGCATTCTGCCGACATGGAAGCCATCACAAACGGCATGATGAACCTGAA
TCGCCAGCGGCATCAGCACCTTGTCGCCTTGCGTATAATATTTGCCCATGGTGAAAACGGGGGCGAAGAA
GTTGTCCATATTGGCCACGTTTAAATCAAAACTGGTGAAACTCACCCAGGGATTGGCTGAAACGAAAAAC
ATATTCTCAATAAACCCTTTAGGGAAATAGGCCAGGTTTTCACCGTAACACGCCACATCTTGCGAATATA
TGTGTAGAAACTGCCGGAAATCGTCGTGGTATTCACTCCAGAGCGATGAAAACGTTTCAGTTTGCTCATG
GAAAACGGTGTAACAAGGGTGAACACTATCCCATATCACCAGCTCACCGTCTTTCATTGCCATACGAAAT
TCCGGATGAGCATTCATCAGGCGGGCAAGAATGTGAATAAAGGCCGGATAAAACTTGTGCTTATTTTTCT
TTACGGTCTTTAAAAAGGCCGTAATATCCAGCTGAACGGTCTGGTTATAGGTACATTGAGCAACTGACTG
AAATGCCTCAAAATGTTCTTTACGATGCCATTGGGATATATCAACGGTGGTATATCCAGTGATTTTTTTC
TCCATTTTAGCTTCCTTAGCTCCTGAAAATCTCGATAACTCAAAAAATACGCCCGGTAGTGATCTTATTT
CATTATGGTGAAAGTTGGAACCTCTTACGTGCCCGATCAATCATGACCAAAATCCCTTAACGTGAGTTTT
CGTTCCACTGAGCGTCAGACCCCGTAGAAAAGATCAAAGGATCTTCTTGAGATCCTTTTTTTCTGCGCGT
AATCTGCTGCTTGCAAACAAAAAAACCACCGCTACCAGCGGTGGTTTGTTTGCCGGATCAAGAGCTACCA
ACTCTTTTTCCGAAGGTAACTGGCTTCAGCAGAGCGCAGATACCAAATACTGTTCTTCTAGTGTAGCCGT
AGTTAGGCCACCACTTCAAGAACTCTGTAGCACCGCCTACATACCTCGCTCTGCTAATCCTGTTACCAGT
GGCTGCTGCCAGTGGCGATAAGTCGTGTCTTACCGGGTTGGACTCAAGACGATAGTTACCGGATAAGGCG
CAGCGGTCGGGCTGAACGGGGGGTTCGTGCACACAGCCCAGCTTGGAGCGAACGACCTACACCGAACTGA
GATACCTACAGCGTGAGCTATGAGAAAGCGCCACGCTTCCCGAAGGGAGAAAGGCGGACAGGTATCCGGT
AAGCGGCAGGGTCGGAACAGGAGAGCGCACGAGGGAGCTTCCAGGGGGAAACGCCTGGTATCTTTATAGT
CCTGTCGGGTTTCGCCACCTCTGACTTGAGCGTCGATTTTTGTGATGCTCGTCAGGGGGGCGGAGCCTAT
GGAAAAACGCCAGCAACGCGGCCTTTTTACGGTTCCTGGCCTTTTGCTGGCCTTTTGCTCACATGTTCTT
TCCTGCGTTATCCCCTGATTCTGTGGATAACCGTAGTCGGTCTCAAACGGATTCTCTTGCAACTGCCTGC
TGCACCGACCGCCGCTTCATTGCGATGGTCTGCTTTGCGGCAATTTCCATCCGTGCGGTAATGCCCGTTT
CGTTACGTTACCTCTGGCGTGATCGTTAGGGTAGTCAAACTGTGTCCCGTATGGCACCATGAAGTTTCTC
CGGATGGAACTATCCTGATGTTTATCTGTCCAACCAATCCATCCTGCAACAAGATTTTCCCCTCCAATCA
CAACATTTCTCCGGCTTTGCACTTGCTAAACCTTGATGACATCCTACCACTGACATCCGCGAATCAAGGG
ACCTCTCGGAACAACTGATCTCATGAACCCGTCCGCTTTTGCCTTTATCTGCATCACCCGAACTGGGCGA
CTGAGGGAAGGGTGGGGCATCAAGTAACGCTCCTTTCTCGGTGGTTTCCTGCACTGAGCAACGAACGGTA
CATGCAGCGACGAGGTTGTTGTCGCTGACATTCGTCAACAAACATACAAAACGGCTCGCTTCGTGTATTG
ACGTCCGCGTAATTTCGCTGCTTCTAGCTCCCGACCTTTTCCAAAGATGGCCCTCCTCCAGATTACTCAC
GTTGTAAGCAACTTTTGGGAACACTGTTGATTACTTGGCAAAAAAAAACACTTGCCATATAGTTGGTTCC
TCTTTTGACCACCTACCTAACATTACCTTTCTCTCTCTCTCTCTCTACCAACAACCACACCACACCACCA
CACCACTCCATACATTACATTACCTTACCACACTCACTTCACTTCATCTCCATCTCTTGCCCCTTCTAAG
CTCGCTGGACTCGCACATTGGCTACGGTGGCTCGCGTCGCTCGCTTGGTCGCTCCTTCAACGTACCCTAA
CGTTCCGGTTAACGATTCTTAAAGAAGCGACCAATTTGTTCCACCGGCTTCTGTGGGCTCAGGGGCATGT
CATGGAAGATTGAGAGGATCGGCGCTTCCTCCAGGTATATATAGAGTGGAAGGGCCGTCCGTTAGGACTT
GTTTCAGTAAGAATCAATTAGTATTCTACAGTAAACATCGTTAATCAGATCTATGTGA
Features (pLannotate 1.2.2; 4 found; start..end, strand, type, name):
     11..45      -  terminator     lambda t0 terminator: minimal transcription terminator from phage lambda (Scholtissek and Grosse, 1987)
    119..775     -  CDS            cat: CAT_ECOLX - Experimental evidence at protein level: Swiss-Prot protein existence level 1. This enzyme is an effector of chloramphenicol resistance in bacteria. From Escherichia coli. This protein is used as a marker in many commonly used cloning vectors, such as pACYC184.
    776..873     -  promoter       cat promoter: promoter of the E. coli cat gene encoding chloramphenicol acetyltransferase
    957..1545    +  rep_origin     ori: high-copy-number ColE1/pMB1/pBR322/pUC origin of replication
