[The description below was written by a language model from this plasmid's Addgene catalogue record and pLannotate feature annotations shown in this document.]
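Description:
pPOM013_P2_pENO101 is a Golden Gate part plasmid from the POMBOX fission yeast cloning toolkit, built in the pYTK001 entry backbone and classed as a yeast expression / synthetic biology vector. It is a small plasmid of 2,718 nt, maintained in E. coli only. The annotated features are a high-copy ColE1/pUC-type origin of replication and a chloramphenicol acetyltransferase (cat) gene driven by its native cat promoter and followed by the phage lambda t0 terminator, which provides chloramphenicol selection. No yeast origin, yeast selectable marker or integration element is annotated, consistent with its role as a storage vector for a single modular part rather than a plasmid meant to be transformed into yeast directly.

The payload is the promoter of the Schizosaccharomyces pombe eno101 gene, recorded as a 1,056 bp insert and described as a constitutive promoter for gene expression in S. pombe. The automated feature table does not annotate this region, but the unannotated stretch of the sequence is large enough to hold it. Internal BsaI and BsmBI recognition sites have been removed from the promoter sequence, so it stays intact during Type IIS restriction-ligation assembly. It is formatted as a type 2 part in the YeastToolkit MoClo grammar, the position reserved for promoters, so in a hierarchical Golden Gate reaction it can be released and joined in defined order to compatible parts such as coding sequences and terminators. Its typical use is as an off-the-shelf constitutive promoter module for assembling transcription units and multigene constructs for fission yeast.
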