Addgene plasmid #216438: pPOM013_P2_pENO101
Purpose: Constitutive promoter for gene expression in S. pombe. Part type 2 following the YeastToolkit MoClo grammar.
Depositing lab: Tomáš Pluskal. Depositing organization: Institute of Organic Chemistry and Biochemistry, Academy of Sciences of the Czech Republic. Publication: POMBOX: A Fission Yeast Cloning Toolkit for Molecular and Synthetic Biology. Hebra T, Smrckova H, Elkatmis B, Prevorovsky M, Pluskal T. ACS Synth Biol. 2023 Nov 22. doi: 10.1021/acssynbio.3c00529. PubMed 37991801.
Backbone
  Vector backbone: pYTK001
  Vector type: Yeast Expression, Synthetic Biology
Growth in bacteria
  Bacterial resistance: Chloramphenicol, 25 μg/mL
  Growth temperature: 37°C
  Growth strain: DH5alpha
  Copy number: High Copy
Gene/Insert
  Gene/Insert name: Promoter eno101
  Species: S. pombe (fission yeast)
  Insert size (bp): 1056
  Mutation: Removal of any BsaI // BsmBI restriction site
  Cloning method: Golden Gate
Terms and licenses: Academic/Nonprofit Terms; Industry Terms: Not Available to Industry
How to cite: pPOM013_P2_pENO101 was a gift from Tomáš Pluskal (Addgene plasmid # 216438 ; http://n2t.net/addgene:216438 ; RRID:Addgene_216438)
